Addgene plasmid #67296: pCfB2188
Purpose: (Empty Backbone) EasyClone system-based yeast integrative vector carrying loxP-flanked KlURA3 marker, integration into S. cerevisiae X-2 chromosomal location, USER site for cloning, amp resistance.
Depositing lab: Irina Borodina. Depositing organization: Danmarks Tekniske Universitet. Publication: EasyClone 2.0: expanded toolkit of integrative vectors for stable gene expression in industrial Saccharomyces cerevisiae strains. Stovicek V, Borja GM, Forster J, Borodina I. J Ind Microbiol Biotechnol. 2015 Sep 16. 10.1007/s10295-015-1684-8 PubMed 26376869.
Backbone
  Vector backbone: EasyClone
  Backbone manufacturer: 6050
  Vector type: Yeast Expression, Cre/Lox ; integrative
  Selectable markers: URA3
Growth in bacteria
  Bacterial resistance: Ampicillin, 100 μg/mL
  Growth temperature: 37°C
  Growth strain: DH5alpha
  Copy number: High Copy
Terms and licenses: Academic/Nonprofit Terms; Industry Terms: Not Available to Industry
How to cite: pCfB2188 was a gift from Irina Borodina (Addgene plasmid # 67296 ; http://n2t.net/addgene:67296 ; RRID:Addgene_67296)
