[The description below was written by a language model from this plasmid's Addgene catalogue record and pLannotate feature annotations shown in this document.]
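Description:
pCfB2188 is an empty integrative backbone from the EasyClone 2.0 toolkit, designed for stable, single-locus insertion of expression cassettes into the Saccharomyces cerevisiae genome at the X-2 chromosomal site. It is propagated in E. coli as a high-copy plasmid through a ColE1/pUC-type origin and selected with ampicillin via the β-lactamase gene. No yeast replication origin is annotated, consistent with its integrative design, so the construct persists in yeast only after recombination into the chromosome. The homology arms that target X-2 are not annotated in the feature table. They may lie in the unannotated stretches near the two minimal FRT-like matches, but the record does not confirm this.

The yeast selectable marker is URA3, described in the catalogue entry as the Kluyveromyces lactis version (KlURA3), although the automated annotation matched it to the S. cerevisiae protein by similarity. It complements uracil auxotrophy and is flanked by two loxP sites, so Cre recombinase can excise it after integration and the marker can be reused in further rounds of engineering. The cloning region is a USER site, which the table does not annotate, and it appears to sit between the opposing ADH1 and CYC1 terminators that border the plasmid's sequence junction. This arrangement would let one or two genes with their promoters be inserted and terminated in divergent orientation. No promoter or gene of interest is present in the empty vector. The remaining hits (T7 promoter, lacZα, KanR and rrnB terminator fragments, 5S rRNA) are short backbone remnants with no stated function. The vector is used for building marker-recyclable, genomically integrated expression strains, including industrial yeast strains.
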