Features (pLannotate 1.2.2; 17 found; start..end, strand, type, name):
     30..219     +  terminator     CYC1 terminator: S. cerevisiae CYC1; transcription terminator for CYC1
    267..300     -  protein_bind   loxP: Cre-mediated recombination occurs in the 8-bp core sequence (GCATACAT). Cre recombinase
    452..1237    -  CDS            URA3: PYRF_YEAST - Experimental evidence at protein level: Swiss-Prot protein existence level 1. From Saccharomyces cerevisiae (strain ATCC 204508 / S288c) (Baker's yeast).
   1752..1785    -  protein_bind   loxP: Cre-mediated recombination occurs in the 8-bp core sequence (GCATACAT). Cre recombinase
   1829..1847    -  promoter       T7 promoter: promoter for bacteriophage T7 RNA polymerase
   1855..1906    +  CDS            lacZα (fragment): LacZα fragment of β-galactosidase; lacZ fragment
   2466..2499    -  protein_bind   FRT (minimal): supports FLP-mediated excision but not integration (Turan and Bode, 2011) FLP recombinase from the Saccharomyces cerevisiae 2μ plasmid
   2969..2988    +  CDS            lacZα (fragment): LacZα fragment of β-galactosidase; lacZ fragment
   3013..3030    -  terminator     rrnB T2 terminator (fragment): transcription terminator T2 from the E. coli rrnB gene
   3255..3843    -  rep_origin     ori: high-copy-number ColE1/pMB1/pBR322/pUC origin of replication
   3967..4827    -  CDS            AmpR: β-lactamase; bla; confers resistance to ampicillin, carbenicillin, and related antibiotics
   4830..4926    -  promoter       AmpR promoter (fragment): bla
   4956..4980    -  CDS            KanR (fragment): aminoglycoside phosphotransferase; aph(3')-Ia; confers resistance to kanamycin
   5009..5124    +  ncRNA          5S rRNA: Accession: RF00001 - 5S ribosomal RNA
   5128..5168    +  terminator     rrnB T1 terminator (fragment): transcription terminator T1 from the E. coli rrnB gene
   5212..5245    +  protein_bind   FRT (minimal): supports FLP-mediated excision but not integration (Turan and Bode, 2011) FLP recombinase from the Saccharomyces cerevisiae 2μ plasmid
   5855..6020    -  terminator     ADH1 terminator: S. cerevisiae ADH1; transcription terminator for the S. cerevisiae alcohol dehydrogenase 1 (ADH1) gene
>Addgene plasmid #67296 | pCfB2188 | depositor full sequence | sequence record 124518 | pCfB2188 sequence 6049 bps
CAACGGAATGCGTGCGATCGCGTGCATTCATCCGCTCTAACCGAAAAGGAAGGAGTTAGACAACCTGAAG
TCTAGGTCCCTATTTATTTTTTTATAGTTATGTTAGTATTAAGAACGTTATTTATATTTCAAATTTTTCT
TTTTTTTCTGTACAGACGCGTGTACGCATGTAACATTATACTGAAAACCTTGCTTGAGAAGGTTTTGGGA
CGCTCGAAGATCGCGTCAGCTGAAGCTTCGTACGCTGCAGGTCGACAACCCTTAATATAACTTCGTATAA
TGTATGCTATACGAAGTTATTAGGTCTAGAGATCCCAATACAACAGATCACGTGATCTTTTTGTAAGATG
AAGTTGAAGTAGTGTTGCACCGTGCCAATGCAGGTGGCTATTAGATTAAATATGTGATTTGTTCTATTAA
GTTTCCTGTATAATTAATGGGGAGCGCTGATTCTCTTTTGGTACGCTTCCCATCCAGCATTTCTGTATCT
TTCACCTTCAACCTTAGGATCTCTACCCTTGGCGAAAAGTCCTCTGCCAACAATGATGATATCTGATCCA
CCACTTACAACTTCGTCGACGGTTCTGTACTGCTGACCCAATGCATCGCCTTTGTCGTCTAAACCTACAC
CTGGGGTCATGATTAGCCAATCAAACCCTTCTTCTCTTCCTCCCATATCGTTCTGAGCAATGAACCCAAT
AACGAAATCTTTATCACTCTTTGCAATATCAACGGTACCCTTAGTATATTCACCGTGTGCTAGAGAACCC
TTGGAAGATAATTCAGCAAGCATCAATAATCCCCTTGGTTCTTTGGTGACCTCTTGCGCACCTTGTTTCA
AGCCAGCAACAATACCAGCACCAGTAACCCCGTGGGCGTTGGTGATATCAGACCATTCTGCGATACGGTA
AACGCCCGATGTATATTGTAATTTGACTGTGTTACCGATATCGGCGAATTTTCTGTCCTCAAATATCAAG
AACTTGTATTTCTCTGCCAATGCTTTCAATGGAACGACAGTACCCTCATAACTGAAATCATCCAAGATAT
CAACGTGTGTTTTCAAAAGGCAAATGTATGGACCCAACGTTTCAACAAGTTTCAATAGCTCATCAGTCGA
ACGAACGTCAAGAGAAGCACACAAATTGGTTTTCTTTTCATCCATTAAACGTAAAAGTTTCGATGCAACC
GGACTTGCATGAGTCTCAGCTCTACTGGTATATGATTTTGTGGACATGGTGCAACTAATTGACGGGAGTG
TATTGACGCTGGCGTACTGGCTTTCACAAAATGGCCCAATCACAACCACATCTTAGATAGTTGAAATGAC
TTTAGATAACATCAATTGAGATGAGCTTAATCATGTCAAAGCTAAAAGTGTCACCATGAACGACAATTCT
TAAGCAAATCACGTGATATAGATCCACGAATAACCACCATTTGATGCTCGAGGCAAGTAATGTGTGTAAA
AAAATGCGTTACCACCATCCAATGCAGACCGATCTTCTACCCAGAATCACATATATTTATGTACCGAGTA
CCTTTTTTCTATCTTCCAATTGCTTCTCCCATATGATTGTCTCCGTAAGCTCGAAATTTCTAAGTTGGAT
TTTAATCTTCACGCAGGATGACAGTTCGATGAGCTTCTGAGGAGTGTTTAGAACATAATCATTTATCCAT
GGTCTATCTCTTCTTGTCGCTTTTTCTCCTCGATAGAACCTAAATAAAACGAGCTCTCGAGAACCCTTAA
TATAACTTCGTATAATGTATGCTATACGAAGTTATTAGGTGATATCAGATCCACTAGTGGCCTATGCACC
CAATTCGCCCTATAGTGAGTCGTATTACGCGCGCTCACTGGCCGTCGTTTTACAACGTCGTGACTGGGAA
AACCCTGGCGTTACCCCTGCAGGACTAGTGCTGAGGCATTAATCCTGCATAATCGGCCTCACAGAGGGAT
CCCGTTACCCATCTATGCTGAAGATTTATCATACTATTCCTCCGCTCGTTTCTTTTTTCAGTGAGGTGTG
TCGTGAAAGAAAACCCACAATTAAACTTTCAACAACCGGGCGACTAGGAAGAGAGTAGTGGGCGCGGATG
ACGAAGGCTAAGGTCACTTCTTCGTTTCCTTTATTGGGGTTTCCGTGTAGCCTTCCCCTGAATAGTGTGG
GACGTTTTATGAGAAGCCGTAAGAAATAGGCAAATTGAGTTATGACAAGTAGACATGATGCCGCAGCCTT
GCCTGACTTTACGTCTCCTTCATGAATAAGTTTTTCTATCGAGTTCTTTTCCTTTTTTCGCCTTAATTAG
CTCAATTAAGCCTGTCCTCACTACTTTTCTTTTTCTTATCGGCTTTGTGCCACACCTAACCTTCGAATGC
TGTTTTATTCCGTTCTTACATGGGATGGTAATGCCTTGGCGAGATTAAGACCTCAGCGCGGCCGCAAATT
TAAATAAAATGAAGTGAAGTTCCTATACTTTCTAGAGAATAGGAACTTCTATAGTGAGTCGAATAAGGGC
GACACAAAATTTATTCTAAATGCATAATAAATACTGATAACATCTTATAGTTTGTATTATATTTTGTATT
ATCGTTGACATGTATAATTTTGATATCAAAAACTGATTTTCCCTTTATTATTTTCGAGATTTATTTTCTT
AATTCTCTTTAACAAACTAGAAATATTGTATATACAAAAAATCATAAATAATAGATGAATAGTTTAATTA
TAGGTGTTCATCAATCGAAAAAGCAACGTATCTTATTTAAAGTGCGTTGCTTTTTTCTCATTTATAAGGT
TAAATAATTCTCATATATCAAGCAAAGTGACAGGCGCCCTTAAATATTCTGACAAATGCTCTTTCCCTAA
ACTCCCCCCATAAAAAAACCCGCCGAAGCGGGTTTTTACGTTATTTGCGGATTAACGATTACTCGTTATC
AGAACCGCCCAGGGGGCCCGAGCTTAAGACTGGCCGTCGTTTTACAACACAGAAAGAGTTTGTAGAAACG
CAAAAAGGCCATCCGTCAGGGGCCTTCTGCTTAGTTTGATGCCTGGCAGTTCCCTACTCTCGCCTTCCGC
TTCCTCGCTCACTGACTCGCTGCGCTCGGTCGTTCGGCTGCGGCGAGCGGTATCAGCTCACTCAAAGGCG
GTAATACGGTTATCCACAGAATCAGGGGATAACGCAGGAAAGAACATGTGAGCAAAAGGCCAGCAAAAGG
CCAGGAACCGTAAAAAGGCCGCGTTGCTGGCGTTTTTCCATAGGCTCCGCCCCCCTGACGAGCATCACAA
AAATCGACGCTCAAGTCAGAGGTGGCGAAACCCGACAGGACTATAAAGATACCAGGCGTTTCCCCCTGGA
AGCTCCCTCGTGCGCTCTCCTGTTCCGACCCTGCCGCTTACCGGATACCTGTCCGCCTTTCTCCCTTCGG
GAAGCGTGGCGCTTTCTCATAGCTCACGCTGTAGGTATCTCAGTTCGGTGTAGGTCGTTCGCTCCAAGCT
GGGCTGTGTGCACGAACCCCCCGTTCAGCCCGACCGCTGCGCCTTATCCGGTAACTATCGTCTTGAGTCC
AACCCGGTAAGACACGACTTATCGCCACTGGCAGCAGCCACTGGTAACAGGATTAGCAGAGCGAGGTATG
TAGGCGGTGCTACAGAGTTCTTGAAGTGGTGGGCTAACTACGGCTACACTAGAAGAACAGTATTTGGTAT
CTGCGCTCTGCTGAAGCCAGTTACCTTCGGAAAAAGAGTTGGTAGCTCTTGATCCGGCAAACAAACCACC
GCTGGTAGCGGTGGTTTTTTTGTTTGCAAGCAGCAGATTACGCGCAGAAAAAAAGGATCTCAAGAAGATC
CTTTGATCTTTTCTACGGGGTCTGACGCTCAGTGGAACGACGCGCGCGTAACTCACGTTAAGGGATTTTG
GTCATGAGCTTGCGCCGTCCCGTCAAGTCAGCGTAATGCTCTGCTTTTACCAATGCTTAATCAGTGAGGC
ACCTATCTCAGCGATCTGTCTATTTCGTTCATCCATAGTTGCCTGACTCCCCGTCGTGTAGATAACTACG
ATACGGGAGGGCTTACCATCTGGCCCCAGCGCTGCGATGATACCGCGAGAACCACGCTCACCGGCTCCGG
ATTTATCAGCAATAAACCAGCCAGCCGGAAGGGCCGAGCGCAGAAGTGGTCCTGCAACTTTATCCGCCTC
CATCCAGTCTATTAATTGTTGCCGGGAAGCTAGAGTAAGTAGTTCGCCAGTTAATAGTTTGCGCAACGTT
GTTGCCATCGCTACAGGCATCGTGGTGTCACGCTCGTCGTTTGGTATGGCTTCATTCAGCTCCGGTTCCC
AACGATCAAGGCGAGTTACATGATCCCCCATGTTGTGCAAAAAAGCGGTTAGCTCCTTCGGTCCTCCGAT
CGTTGTCAGAAGTAAGTTGGCCGCAGTGTTATCACTCATGGTTATGGCAGCACTGCATAATTCTCTTACT
GTCATGCCATCCGTAAGATGCTTTTCTGTGACTGGTGAGTACTCAACCAAGTCATTCTGAGAATAGTGTA
TGCGGCGACCGAGTTGCTCTTGCCCGGCGTCAATACGGGATAATACCGCGCCACATAGCAGAACTTTAAA
AGTGCTCATCATTGGAAAACGTTCTTCGGGGCGAAAACTCTCAAGGATCTTACCGCTGTTGAGATCCAGT
TCGATGTAACCCACTCGTGCACCCAACTGATCTTCAGCATCTTTTACTTTCACCAGCGTTTCTGGGTGAG
CAAAAACAGGAAGGCAAAATGCCGCAAAAAAGGGAATAAGGGCGACACGGAAATGTTGAATACTCATATT
CTTCCTTTTTCAATATTATTGAAGCATTTATCAGGGTTATTGTCTCATGAGCGGATACATATTTGAATGT
ATTTAGAAAAATAAACAAATAGGGGTCAGTGTTACAACCAATTAACCAATTCTGAACATTATCGCGAGCC
CATTTATACCTGAATATGGCTCATAACACCCCTTGTTTGCCTGGCGGCAGTAGCGCGGTGGTCCCACCTG
ACCCCATGCCGAACTCAGAAGTGAAACGCCGTAGCGCCGATGGTAGTGTGGGGACTCCCCATGCGAGAGT
AGGGAACTGCCAGGCATCAAATAAAACGAAAGGCTCAGTCGAAAGACTGGGCCTTTCGCCCGGGCTAATT
ATGGGGTGTCGCCCTTATTCGACTCTATAGTGAAGTTCCTATTCTCTAGAAAGTATAGGAACTTCTGAAG
TGGGGATTTAAATGCGGCCGCGCTGAGGGTTTAATCGTCTATGAGGAGACTGTTAGTTGGATATCAGTAA
TGAGACGAAAAAGCTCGAAATGAATGGATATATTCTTTTTGCTACTGGCAACTGTTGAATATTTAATGTT
AAAACAAACTAACTGAGGTATATTCGTATCTGTATGTACACATATACTATATACAGGAAAAGATAAGCAA
GAGAGAGGATATCAACTACGAGAGCGATCGATTATATATCAAAAGCTGTCCGCTTTGCCACCCATAATCG
GCGCTTAGTTTCGGAGTTCAATCATAATTCTACCACCTTACACTCAACTTACTCTTTAACTCCTATAGTA
TAATATCGCCACTGACCCCATATTAAAAAATTTTTTTGCTCGATCTTCTATCCTCTTTAGGTTAATTGTC
GCTGTTATTGTCTAGATTTTTTCTCGGAGATGGCGCATCTATTTGCCGTCAAAAGATCCTCTCATACCAT
ATTAAGTAAATTGCCTCCATTTCTTTTTCCTCGGGCAGAGAAACTCGCAGGCAACTTGCTCTCGAAGTGG
TCACGTATTAAGTCCTCAGCGAGCTCGCATGGAATGCGTGCGATGAGCGACCTCATGCTATACCTGAGAA
AGCAACCTGACCTACAGGAAAGAGTTACTCAAGAATAAGAATTTTCGTTTTAAAACCTAAGAGTCACTTT
AAAATTTGTATACACTTATTTTTTTTATAACTTATTTAATAATAAAAATCATAAATCATAAGAAATTCGC
TTATTTAGAAGTGTCAACAACGTATCTAC
