>Addgene plasmid #67296 | pCfB2188 | addgene partial sequence | sequence record 127717 | pHybLex_rev 5'-GAGTCACTTTAAAATTTGTATACAC-3'
CGCTTATTTAGAAGTGTCAACAACGTATCTACCAACGGAATGCGTGCGATCGCGTGCATTCATCCGCTCT
AACCGAAAAGGAAGGAGTTAGACAACCTGAAGTCTAGGTCCCTATTTATTTTTTTATAGTTATGTTAGTA
TTAAGAACGTTATTTATATTTCAAATTTTTCTTTTTTTTCTGTACAGACGCGTGTACGCATGTAACATTA
TACTGAAAACCTTGCTTGAGAAGGTTTTGGGACGCTCGAAGATCGCGTCAGCTGAAGCTTCGTACGCTGC
AGGTCGACAACCCTTAATATAACTTCGTATAATGTATGCTATACGAAGTTATTAGGTCTAGAGATCCCAA
TACAACAGATCACGTGATCTTTTTGTAAGATGAAGTTGAAGTAGTGTTGCACCGTGCCAATGCAGGTGGC
TATTAGATTAAATATGTGATTTGTTCTATTAAGTTTCCTGTATAATTAATGGGGAGCGCTGATTCTCTTT
TGGTACGCTTCCCATCCAGCATTTCTGTATCTTTCACCTTCAACCTTAGGATCTCTACCCTTGGCGAAAA
GTCCTCTGCCAACAATGATGATATCTGATCCACCACTTACAACTTCGTCGACGGTTCTGTACTGCTGACC
CAATGCATCGCCTTTGTCGTCTAAACCTACACCTGGGGTCATGATTAGCCAATCAAACCCTTCTTCTCTT
CCTCCCATATCGTTCTGAGCAATGAACCCAATAACGAAATCTTTATCACTCTTTGCAATATCAACGGTAC
CCTTAGTATATTCACCGTGTGCTAGAGAACCCTTGGAAGATAATTCAGCAAGCATCAATAATCCCCTTGG
TTCTTTGGTGACCTCTTGCGCACCTTGTTTCAAGCCA
