>Addgene plasmid #67296 | pCfB2188 | addgene partial sequence | sequence record 127719 | L4440 5'-AGCGAGTCAGTGAGCGAG-3'
ACTGCCAGGCATCAAACTAAGCAGAAGGCCCCTGACGGATGGCCTTTTTGCGTTTCTACAAACTCTTTCT
GTGTTGTAAAACGACGGCCAGTCTTAAGCTCGGGCCCCCTGGGCGGTTCTGATAACGAGTAATCGTTAAT
CCGCAAATAACGTAAAAACCCGCTTCGGCGGGTTTTTTTATGGGGGGAGTTTAGGGAAAGAGCATTTGTC
AGAATATTTAAGGGCGCCTGTCACTTTGCTTGATATATGAGAATTATTTAACCTTATAAATGAGAAAAAA
GCAACGCACTTTAAATAAGATACGTTGCTTTTTCGATTGATGAACACCTATAATTAAACTATTCATCTAT
TATTTATGATTTTTTGTATATACAATATTTCTAGTTTGTTAAAGAGAATTAAGAAAATAAATCTCGAAAA
TAATAAAGGGAAAATCAGTTTTTGATATCAAAATTATACATGTCAACGATAATACAAAATATAATACAAA
CTATAAGATGTTATCAGTATTTATTATGCATTTAGAATAAATTTTGTGTCGCCCTTATTCGACTCACTAT
AGAAGTTCCTATTCTCTAGAAAGTATAGGAACTTCACTTCATTTTATTTAAATTTGCGGCCGCGCTGAGG
TCTTAATCTCGCCAAGGCATTACCATCCCATGTAAGAACGGAATAAAACAGCATTCGAAGGTTAGGTGTG
GCACAAAGCCGATAAGAAAAAGAAAAGTAGTGAGGACAGGCTTAATTGAGCTAATTAAGGCGAAAAAAGG
AAAAGAACTCGATAGAAAAACTTATTCATGAAGGAGACGTAAAGTCAGGCAAGGCTGCGGCATCATGTCT
ACTTGTCATAACTCAATTTGCCTATTTCTTACGGCTTCTCATAAAACGTCCCACACTATTCAGGGGAAGG
CTACACGGAAACCCCAATAAAGGAAACGAAGAAGTGACCTTAGCCTTCGTCATCC
