>Addgene plasmid #67296 | pCfB2188 | addgene partial sequence | sequence record 127720 | pENTR-R 5'-ATGGCTCATAACACCCCTTG-3'
GTGGGGACTCCCCATGCGAGAGTAGGGAACTGCCAGGCATCAAATAAAACGAAAGGCTCAGTCGAAAGAC
TGGGCCTTTCGCCCGGGCTAATTATGGGGTGTCGCCCTTATTCGACTCTATAGTGAAGTTCCTATTCTCT
AGAAAGTATAGGAACTTCTGAAGTGGGGATTTAAATGCGGCCGCGCTGAGGGTTTAATCGTCTATGAGGA
GACTGTTAGTTGGATATCAGTAATGAGACGAAAAAGCTCGAAATGAATGGATATATTCTTTTTGCTACTG
GCAACTGTTGAATATTTAATGTTAAAACAAACTAACTGAGGTATATTCGTATCTGTATGTACACATATAC
TATATACAGGAAAAGATAAGCAAGAGAGAGGATATCAACTACGAGAGCGATCGATTATATATCAAAAGCT
GTCCGCTTTGCCACCCATAATCGGCGCTTAGTTTCGGAGTTCAATCATAATTCTACCACCTTACACTCAA
CTTACTCTTTAACTCCTATAGTATAATATCGCCACTGACCCCATATTAAAAAATTTTTTTGCTCGATCTT
CTATCCTCTTTAGGTTAATTGTCGCTGTTATTGTCTAGATTTTTTCTCGGAGATGGCGCATCTATTTGCC
GTCAAAAGATCCTCTCATACCATATTAAGTAAATTGCCTCCATTTCTTTTTCCTCGGGCAGAGAAACTCG
CAGGCAACTTGCTCTCGAAGTGGTCACGTATTAAGTCCTCAGCGAGCTCGCATGGAATGCGTGCGATGAG
CGACCTCATGCTATACCTGAGAAAGCAACCTGAC
